Addgene plasmid #159528: pQE30-CeAEP1
Purpose: Expresses jack bean (Canavalia ensiformis) asparaginyl endopeptidase 1 in E. coli
Depositing lab: Joshua Mylne. Depositing organization: University of Western Australia. Publication: Peptide macrocyclization by a bifunctional endoprotease. Bernath-Levin K, Nelson C, Elliott AG, Jayasena AS, Millar AH, Craik DJ, Mylne JS. Chem Biol. 2015 May 21;22(5):571-82. doi: 10.1016/j.chembiol.2015.04.010. Epub 2015 May 7. PubMed 25960260.
Backbone
  Vector backbone: pQE30
  Backbone manufacturer: Qiagen
  Backbone size w/o insert (bp): 3433
  Total vector size (bp): 4765
  Vector type: Bacterial Expression
Growth in bacteria
  Bacterial resistance: Ampicillin, 100 μg/mL
  Growth temperature: 37°C
  Growth strain: NEB Stable
  Copy number: Low Copy
Gene/Insert
  Gene/Insert name: Canavalia ensiformis asparaginyl endopeptidase 1 (alt name: CeAEP1)
  Species: Synthetic
  Insert size (bp): 1332
  GenBank ID: P49046
  Promoter: T5
  Tag / fusion protein: Six-Histidine tag (N terminal on backbone)
  Cloning method: Restriction Enzyme; 5′ cloning site BamHI (not destroyed); 3′ cloning site SalI (not destroyed)
  Sequencing primers: 5′ CCCGAAAAGTGCCACCTG; 3′ GTTCTGAGGTCATTACTGG
Resource information
  A portion of this plasmid was derived from a plasmid made by: Geneart
Terms and licenses: Academic/Nonprofit Terms; Industry Terms: Not Available to Industry
Depositor comments: Recommend propagation either in combination with QIAGEN plasmid pREP4 or in a E. coli strain with high lacI expression (e.g Novablue)
How to cite: pQE30-CeAEP1 was a gift from Joshua Mylne (Addgene plasmid # 159528 ; http://n2t.net/addgene:159528 ; RRID:Addgene_159528)
