[The description below was written by a language model from this plasmid's Addgene catalogue record and pLannotate feature annotations shown in this document.]
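Description:
pQE30-CeAEP1 is a 4,765 bp bacterial expression plasmid built on the Qiagen pQE30 backbone for producing jack bean (Canavalia ensiformis) asparaginyl endopeptidase 1 (CeAEP1, also known as legumain) in E. coli. It replicates from a ColE1/pMB1-type origin, accompanied by a pBR322 bom region and a small remnant of rop, and is selected through the β-lactamase gene conferring ampicillin resistance. The catalogue entry lists it as low copy, whereas the automated annotation labels the origin generically as high copy. The feature table also shows the chloramphenicol acetyltransferase coding sequence preceded by only a fragment of its promoter, a standard pQE backbone element. The record lists only ampicillin for selection.

The roughly 1.3 kb insert is a synthetic gene, sourced in part from a commercial gene synthesis provider, cloned between BamHI and SalI sites that both remain intact. It sits in frame behind a backbone-encoded N-terminal six-histidine tag, which allows purification by metal-affinity chromatography. Transcription is driven by the phage T5 promoter, which is recognised by the host RNA polymerase. An embedded lac operator and a second one downstream place it under lac repressor control, so expression is inducible with IPTG. The lambda t0 terminator follows the coding sequence, and the rrnB T1 terminator lies further downstream after cat. The plasmid carries no lacI of its own, so the depositor recommends maintaining it alongside the repressor plasmid pREP4 or in a strain with high lacI expression to keep the promoter repressed. The associated work concerns peptide macrocyclization by a bifunctional endoprotease, so the construct is suited to producing recombinant enzyme for biochemical study of that activity.
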