Features (pLannotate 1.2.2; 13 found; start..end, strand, type, name):
     10..54      +  promoter       T5 promoter: bacteriophage T5 promoter for E. coli RNA polymerase, with embedded lac operator
     62..78      +  protein_bind   lac operator: The lac repressor binds to the lac operator to inhibit transcription in E. coli. This inhibition can be relieved by adding lactose or isopropyl-β-D-thiogalactopyranoside (IPTG). lac repressor encoded by lacI
    127..144     +  CDS            7xHis (fragment): 6xHis affinity tag
    151..1470    +  CDS            LEGU_CANEN (fragment): Experimental evidence at protein level: Swiss-Prot protein existence level 1. From Canavalia ensiformis (Jack bean) (Dolichos ensiformis).
   1512..1606    +  terminator     lambda t0 terminator: transcription terminator from phage lambda
   1621..1649    +  promoter       cat promoter (fragment): promoter of the E. coli cat gene encoding chloramphenicol acetyltransferase
   1650..2306    +  CDS            cat: CAT_ECOLX - Experimental evidence at protein level: Swiss-Prot protein existence level 1. This enzyme is an effector of chloramphenicol resistance in bacteria. From Escherichia coli. This protein is used as a marker in many commonly used cloning vectors, such as pACYC184.
   2374..2460    +  terminator     rrnB T1 terminator: Escherichia coli rrnB; transcription terminator T1 from the E. coli rrnB gene
   2472..2513    +  CDS            rop (fragment): Rop protein, which maintains plasmids at low copy number; rop
   2615..2755    +  misc_feature   bom: basis of mobility region from pBR322
   2941..3529    -  rep_origin     ori: high-copy-number ColE1/pMB1/pBR322/pUC origin of replication
   3700..4560    -  CDS            AmpR: β-lactamase; bla; confers resistance to ampicillin, carbenicillin, and related antibiotics
   4561..4665    -  promoter       AmpR promoter: bla
>Addgene plasmid #159528 | pQE30-CeAEP1 | addgene full sequence | sequence record 319098 | Addgene NGS Result
CTCGAGAAATCATAAAAAATTTATTTGCTTTGTGAGCGGATAACAATTATAATAGATTCAATTGTGAGCG
GATAACAATTTCACACAGAATTCATTAAAGAGGAGAAATTAACTATGAGAGGATCGCATCACCATCACCA
TCACGGATCCGAAGTTGGCACCCGTTGGGCAGTTCTGGTTGCAGGTAGCAATGGTTATGGTAATTATCGT
CATCAGGCCGATGTTTGTCATGCATATCAGCTGCTGATTAAAGGTGGTGTGAAAGAAGAAAACATCGTCG
TCTTTATGTACGATGATATTGCCTACAATGCCATGAATCCGCGTCCGGGTGTTATTATTAATCATCCGCA
GGGTCCGGATGTTTATGCCGGTGTTCCGAAAGATTATACCGGTGAAGATGTTACACCGGAAAATCTGTAT
GCAGTTATTCTGGGCGACAAAAGCAAAGTTAAAGGTGGTAGCGGCAAAGTGATTAATAGCAATCCGGAAG
ATCGCATCTTCATCTTTTATAGCGATCATGGTGGTCCGGGTGTTCTGGGTATGCCGAATGCACCGTTTGT
TTATGCCATGGATTTTATCGACGTGCTGAAAAAGAAACATGCCAGCGGTGGCTATAAAGAAATGGTGATT
TATATCGAAGCCTGTGAAAGCGGCAGCATTTTTGAAGGTATTATGCCGAAAGACCTGAACATTTATGTTA
CCACCGCAAGCAATGCCCAAGAAAATAGCTTTGGCACCTATTGTCCGGGTATGAATCCGCCTCCGCCTGA
AGAATATGTTACCTGTCTGGGTGATCTGTATAGCGTTAGCTGGATGGAAGATAGCGAAACCCATAATCTG
AAACGTGAAACCGTTCAGCAGCAGTATCAGAGCGTTCGTAAACGTACCAGCAATAGCAATAGCTATCGTT
TTGGTAGCCACGTTATGCAGTATGGTGATACCAATATCACCGCAGAAAAACTGTATCTGTATCATGGTTT
TGATCCGGCAACCGTTAATTTTCCGCCTCATAATGGTAATCTGGAAGCCAAAATGGAAGTTGTTAATCAG
CGTGATGCCGAACTGCTGTTTATGTGGCAGATGTATCAGCGTAGCAATCATCAGCCGGAAAAAAAGACCC
ATATCCTGGAACAAATCACCGAAACCGTGAAACATCGTAATCATCTGGATGGTAGCGTTGAACTGATTGG
TGTTCTGCTGTATGGTCCGGGTAAAAGCAGCAGCGTTCTGCATAGCGTTCGTGCACCGGGTCTGCCGCTG
GTTGATGATTGGACCTGTCTGAAAAGCATGGTTCGTGTTTTTGAAACCCATTGTGGTAGCCTGACCCAGT
ATGGTATGAAACATATGCGTGCCTTTGGCAATGTTTGTAATAGCGGTGTTAGCAAAGCCAGCATGGAAGA
GGCATGTAAAGCAGCATGTGGTGGTTATGATGCAGGTCTGCTGTATCCGAGCAATACCGGTTATAGCGCA
TAATAAGTCGACCTGCAGCCAAGCTTAATTAGCTGAGCTTGGACTCCTGTTGATAGATCCAGTAATGACC
TCAGAACTCCATCTGGATTTGTTCAGAACGCTCGGTTGCCGCCGGGCGTTTTTTATTGGTGAGAATCCAA
GCTAGCTTGGCGAGATTTTCAGGAGCTAAGGAAGCTAAAATGGAGAAAAAAATCACTGGATATACCACCG
TTGATATATCCCAATGGCATCGTAAAGAACATTTTGAGGCATTTCAGTCAGTTGCTCAATGTACCTATAA
CCAGACCGTTCAGCTGGATATTACGGCCTTTTTAAAGACCGTAAAGAAAAATAAGCACAAGTTTTATCCG
GCCTTTATTCACATTCTTGCCCGCCTGATGAATGCTCATCCGGAATTTCGTATGGCAATGAAAGACGGTG
AGCTGGTGATATGGGATAGTGTTCACCCTTGTTACACCGTTTTCCATGAGCAAACTGAAACGTTTTCATC
GCTCTGGAGTGAATACCACGACGATTTCCGGCAGTTTCTACACATATATTCGCAAGATGTGGCGTGTTAC
GGTGAAAACCTGGCCTATTTCCCTAAAGGGTTTATTGAGAATATGTTTTTCGTCTCAGCCAATCCCTGGG
TGAGTTTCACCAGTTTTGATTTAAACGTGGCCAATATGGACAACTTCTTCGCCCCCGTTTTCACCATGGG
CAAATATTATACGCAAGGCGACAAGGTGCTGATGCCGCTGGCGATTCAGGTTCATCATGCCGTTTGTGAT
GGCTTCCATGTCGGCAGAATGCTTAATGAATTACAACAGTACTGCGATGAGTGGCAGGGCGGGGCGTAAT
TTTTTTAAGGCAGTTATTGGTGCCCTTAAACGCCTGGGGTAATGACTCTCTAGCTTGAGGCATCAAATAA
AACGAAAGGCTCAGTCGAAAGACTGGGCCTTTCGTTTTATCTGTTGTTTGTCGGTGAACGCTCTCCTGAG
TAGGACAAATCCGCCCTCTAGAGCTGCCTCGCGCGTTTCGGTGATGACGGTGAAAACCTCTGACACATGC
AGCTCCCGGAGACGGTCACAGCTTGTCTGTAAGCGGATGCCGGGAGCAGACAAGCCCGTCAGGGCGCGTC
AGCGGGTGTTGGCGGGTGTCGGGGCGCAGCCATGACCCAGTCACGTAGCGATAGCGGAGTGTATACTGGC
TTAACTATGCGGCATCAGAGCAGATTGTACTGAGAGTGCACCATATGCGGTGTGAAATACCGCACAGATG
CGTAAGGAGAAAATACCGCATCAGGCGCTCTTCCGCTTCCTCGCTCACTGACTCGCTGCGCTCGGTCGTT
CGGCTGCGGCGAGCGGTATCAGCTCACTCAAAGGCGGTAATACGGTTATCCACAGAATCAGGGGATAACG
CAGGAAAGAACATGTGAGCAAAAGGCCAGCAAAAGGCCAGGAACCGTAAAAAGGCCGCGTTGCTGGCGTT
TTTCCATAGGCTCCGCCCCCCTGACGAGCATCACAAAAATCGACGCTCAAGTCAGAGGTGGCGAAACCCG
ACAGGACTATAAAGATACCAGGCGTTTCCCCCTGGAAGCTCCCTCGTGCGCTCTCCTGTTCCGACCCTGC
CGCTTACCGGATACCTGTCCGCCTTTCTCCCTTCGGGAAGCGTGGCGCTTTCTCATAGCTCACGCTGTAG
GTATCTCAGTTCGGTGTAGGTCGTTCGCTCCAAGCTGGGCTGTGTGCACGAACCCCCCGTTCAGCCCGAC
CGCTGCGCCTTATCCGGTAACTATCGTCTTGAGTCCAACCCGGTAAGACACGACTTATCGCCACTGGCAG
CAGCCACTGGTAACAGGATTAGCAGAGCGAGGTATGTAGGCGGTGCTACAGAGTTCTTGAAGTGGTGGCC
TAACTACGGCTACACTAGAAGGACAGTATTTGGTATCTGCGCTCTGCTGAAGCCAGTTACCTTCGGAAAA
AGAGTTGGTAGCTCTTGATCCGGCAAACAAACCACCGCTGGTAGCGGTGGTTTTTTTGTTTGCAAGCAGC
AGATTACGCGCAGAAAAAAAGGATCTCAAGAAGATCCTTTGATCTTTTCTACGGGGTCTGACGCTCAGTG
GAACGAAAACTCACGTTAAGGGATTTTGGTCATGAGATTATCAAAAAGGATCTTCACCTAGATCCTTTTA
AATTAAAAATGAAGTTTTAAATCAATCTAAAGTATATATGAGTAAACTTGGTCTGACAGTTACCAATGCT
TAATCAGTGAGGCACCTATCTCAGCGATCTGTCTATTTCGTTCATCCATAGTTGCCTGACTCCCCGTCGT
GTAGATAACTACGATACGGGAGGGCTTACCATCTGGCCCCAGTGCTGCAATGATACCGCGAGACCCACGC
TCACCGGCTCCAGATTTATCAGCAATAAACCAGCCAGCCGGAAGGGCCGAGCGCAGAAGTGGTCCTGCAA
CTTTATCCGCCTCCATCCAGTCTATTAATTGTTGCCGGGAAGCTAGAGTAAGTAGTTCGCCAGTTAATAG
TTTGCGCAACGTTGTTGCCATTGCTACAGGCATCGTGGTGTCACGCTCGTCGTTTGGTATGGCTTCATTC
AGCTCCGGTTCCCAACGATCAAGGCGAGTTACATGATCCCCCATGTTGTGCAAAAAAGCGGTTAGCTCCT
TCGGTCCTCCGATCGTTGTCAGAAGTAAGTTGGCCGCAGTGTTATCACTCATGGTTATGGCAGCACTGCA
TAATTCTCTTACTGTCATGCCATCCGTAAGATGCTTTTCTGTGACTGGTGAGTACTCAACCAAGTCATTC
TGAGAATAGTGTATGCGGCGACCGAGTTGCTCTTGCCCGGCGTCAATACGGGATAATACCGCGCCACATA
GCAGAACTTTAAAAGTGCTCATCATTGGAAAACGTTCTTCGGGGCGAAAACTCTCAAGGATCTTACCGCT
GTTGAGATCCAGTTCGATGTAACCCACTCGTGCACCCAACTGATCTTCAGCATCTTTTACTTTCACCAGC
GTTTCTGGGTGAGCAAAAACAGGAAGGCAAAATGCCGCAAAAAAGGGAATAAGGGCGACACGGAAATGTT
GAATACTCATACTCTTCCTTTTTCAATATTATTGAAGCATTTATCAGGGTTATTGTCTCATGAGCGGATA
CATATTTGAATGTATTTAGAAAAATAAACAAATAGGGGTTCCGCGCACATTTCCCCGAAAAGTGCCACCT
GACGTCTAAGAAACCATTATTATCATGACATTAACCTATAAAAATAGGCGTATCACGAGGCCCTTTCGTC
TTCAC
